>Addgene plasmid #12343 | pCLXSN | depositor full sequence | sequence record 7285 | Author sequence
CGCGTTGACATTGATTATTGACTAGTTATTAATAGTAATCAATTACGGGGTCATTAGTTCATAGCCCATA
TATGGAGTTCCGCGTTACATAACTTACGGTAAATGGCCCGCCTGGCTGACCGCCCAACGACCCCCGCCCA
TTGACGTCAATAATGACGTATGTTCCATAGTAACGCCAATAGGGACTTTCCATTGACGTCAATGGGTGGA
CTATTTACGGTAAACTGCCCACTTGGCAGTACATCAAGTGTATCATATGCCAAGTACGCCCCCTATTGAC
GTCAATGACGGTAAATGGCCCGCCTGGCATTATGCCCAGTACATGACCTTATGGGACTTTCCTACTTGGC
AGTACATCTACGTATTAGTCATCGCTATTACCATGTGATGCGGTTTTGGCAGTACATCAATGGGCGTGGA
TAGCGGTTTGACTCACGGGGATTTCCAAGTCTCCACCCCATTGACGTCAATGGGAGTTTGTTTTGGCACC
AAAATCAACGGGACTTTCCAAAATGTCGTAACAACTCCGCCCCATTGACGCAAATGGGCGGTAGGCGTGT
ACGGTGGGAGGTCTATATAAGCAGAGCTCAATAAAAGAGCCCACAACCCCTCACTCGGCGCGCCAGTCTT
CCGATAGACTGCGTCGCCCGGGTACCCGTATTCCCAATAAAGCCTCTTGCTGTTTGCATCCGAATCGTGG
TCTCGCTGTTCCTTGGGAGGGTCTCCTCTGAGTGATTGACTACCCACGACGGGGGTCTTTCATTTGGGGG
CTCGTCCGGGATTTGGAGACCCCTGCCCAGGGACCACCGACCCACCACCGGGAGGTAAGCTGGCCAGCAA
CTTATCTGTGTCTGTCCGATTGTCTAGTGTCTATGTTTGATGTTATGCGCCTGCGTCTGTACTAGTTAGC
TAACTAGCTCTGTATCTGGCGGACCCGTGGTGGAACTGACGAGTTCTGAACACCCGGCCGCAACCCTGGG
AGACGTCCCAGGGACTTTGGGGGCCGTTTTTGTGGCCCGACCTGAGGAAGGGAGTCGATGTGGAATCCGA
CCCCGTCAGGATATGTGGTTCTGGTAGGAGACGAGAACCTAAAACAGTTCCCGCCTCCGTCTGAATTTTT
GCTTTCGGTTTGGAACCGAAGCCGCGCGTCTTGTCTGCTGCAGCGCTGCAGCATCGTTCTGTGTTGTCTC
TGTCTGACTGTGTTTCTGTATTTGTCTGAAAATTAGGGCCAGACTGTTACCACTCCCTTAAGTTTGACCT
TAGGTCACTGGAAAGATGTCGAGCGGATCGCTCACAACCAGTCGGTAGATGTCAAGAAGAGACGTTGGGT
TACCTTCTGCTCTGCAGAATGGCCAACCTTTAACGTCGGATGGCCGCGAGACGGCACCTTTAACCGAGAC
CTCATCACCCAGGTTAAGATCAAGGTCTTTTCACCTGGCCCGCATGGACACCCAGACCAGGTCCCCTACA
TCGTGACCTGGGAAGCCTTGGCTTTTGACCCCCCTCCCTGGGTCAAGCCCTTTGTACACCCTAAGCCTCC
GCCTCCTCTTCCTCCATCCGCCCCGTCTCTCCCCCTTGAACCTCCTCGTTCGACCCCGCCTCGATCCTCC
CTTTATCCAGCCCTCACTCCTTCTCTAGGCGCCGGAATTGCGGCCGCAATTCGTTAACTCGAGGATCCGG
CTGTGGAATGTGTGTCAGTTAGGGTGTGGAAAGTCCCCAGGCTCCCCAGCAGGCAGAAGTATGCAAAGCA
TGCATCTCAATTAGTCAGCAACCAGGTGTGGAAAGTCCCCAGGCTCCCCAGCAGGCAGAAGTATGCAAAG
CATGCATCTCAATTAGTCAGCAACCATAGTCCCGCCCCTAACTCCGCCCATCCCGCCCCTAACTCCGCCC
AGTTCCGCCCATTCTCCGCCCCATGGCTGACTAATTTTTTTTATTTATGCAGAGGCCGAGGCCGCCTCGG
CCTCTGAGCTATTCCAGAAGTAGTGAGGAGGCTTTTTTGGAGGCCTAGGCTTTTGCAAAAAGCTTGGGCT
GCAGGTCGAGGCGGATCTGATCAAGAGACAGGATGAGGATCGTTTCGCATGATTGAACAAGATGGATTGC
ACGCAGGTTCTCCGGCCGCTTGGGTGGAGAGGCTATTCGGCTATGACTGGGCACAACAGACAATCGGCTG
CTCTGATGCCGCCGTGTTCCGGCTGTCAGCGCAGGGGCGCCCGGTTCTTTTTGTCAAGACCGACCTGTCC
GGTGCCCTGAATGAACTGCAGGACGAGGCAGCGCGGCTATCGTGGCTGGCCACGACGGGCGTTCCTTGCG
CAGCTGTGCTCGACGTTGTCACTGAAGCGGGAAGGGACTGGCTGCTATTGGGCGAAGTGCCGGGGCAGGA
TCTCCTGTCATCTCACCTTGCTCCTGCCGAGAAAGTATCCATCATGGCTGATGCAATGCGGCGGCTGCAT
ACGCTTGATCCGGCTACCTGCCCATTCGACCACCAAGCGAAACATCGCATCGAGCGAGCACGTACTCGGA
TGGAAGCCGGTCTTGTCGATCAGGATGATCTGGACGAAGAGCATCAGGGGCTCGCGCCAGCCGAACTGTT
CGCCAGGCTCAAGGCGCGCATGCCCGACGGCGAGGATCTCGTCGTGACCCATGGCGATGCCTGCTTGCCG
AATATCATGGTGGAAAATGGCCGCTTTTCTGGATTCATCGACTGTGGCCGGCTGGGTGTGGCGGACCGCT
ATCAGGACATAGCGTTGGCTACCCGTGATATTGCTGAAGAGCTTGGCGGCGAATGGGCTGACCGCTTCCT
CGTGCTTTACGGTATCGCCGCTCCCGATTCGCAGCGCATCGCCTTCTATCGCCTTCTTGACGAGTTCTTC
TGAGCGGGACTCTGGGGTTCGATAAAATAAAAGATTTTATTTAGTCTCCAGAAAAAGGGGGGAATGAAAG
ACCCCACCTGTAGGTTTGGCAAGCTAGCTTAAGTAACGCCATTTTGCAAGGCATGGAAAAATACATAACT
GAGAATAGAGAAGTTCAGATCAAGGTCAGGAACAGATGGAACAGCTGAATATGGGCCAAACAGGATATCT
GTGGTAAGCAGTTCCTGCCCCGGCTCAGGGCCAAGAACAGATGGAACAGCTGAATATGGGCCAAACAGGA
TATCTGTGGTAAGCAGTTCCTGCCCCGGCTCAGGGCCAAGAACAGATGGTCCCCAGATGCGGTCCAGCCC
TCAGCAGTTTCTAGAGAACCATCAGATGTTTCCAGGGTGCCCCAAGGACCTGAAATGACCCTGTGCCTTA
TTTGAACTAACCAATCAGTTCGCTTCTCGCTTCTGTTCGCGCGCTTCTGCTCCCCGAGCTCAATAAAAGA
GCCCACAACCCCTCACTCGGGGCGCCAGTCCTCCGATTGACTGAGTCGCCCGGGTACCCGTGTATCCAAT
AAACCCTCTTGCAGTTGCATCCGACTTGTGGTCTCGCTGTTCCTTGGGAGGGTCTCCTCTGAGTGATTGA
CTACCCGTCAGCGGGGGTCTTTCATTTGGGGGCTCGTCCGGGATCGGGAGACCCCTGCCCAGGGACCACC
GACCCACCACCGGGAGGTAAGCTGGCTGCCTCGCGCGTTTCGGTGATGACGGTGAAAACCTCTGACACAT
GCAGCTCCCGGAGACGGTCACAGCTTGTCTGTAAGCGGATGCCGGGAGCAGACAAGCCCGTCAGGGCGCG
TCAGCGGGTGTTGGCGGGTGTCGGGGCGCAGCCATGACCCAGTCACGTAGCGATAGCGGAGTGTATACCT
AGCTAGGTAGCTAGAGGATCTTTGTGAAGGAACCTTACTTCTGTGGTGTGACATAATTGGACAAACTACC
TACAGAGATTTAAAGCTCTAAGGTAAATATAAAATTTTTAAGTGTATAATGTGTTAAACTACTGATTCTA
ATTGTTTGTGTATTTTAGATTCCAACCTATGGAACTGATGAATGGGAGCAGTGGTCCAATGCCTTTAATG
AGGAAAACCTGTTTTGCTCAGAAGAAATGCCTCTAGTGATGATGAGGCTACTGCTGACTCTCAACATTCT
ACTCCTCCAAAAAAGAAGAGAAAGGTAGAAGACCCCAAGGACTTTCCTTCAGAATTGCTAAGTTTTTTGA
GTCATGCTGTGTTTAGTAATAGAACTCTTGCTTGCTTTGCTATTTACACCACAAAGGAAAAAGCTGCACT
GCTATACAAGAAAATTATGGAAAAATATTTGATGTATAGTGCCTTGACTAGAGATCATAATCAGCCATAC
CACATTTGTAGAGGTTTTACTTGCTTTAAAAAACCTCCCACACCTCCCCCTGAACCTGAAACATAAAATG
AATGCAATTGTTGTTGTTAACTTGTTTATTGCAGCTTATAATGGTTACAAATAAAGCAATAGCATCACAA
ATTTCACAAATAAAGCATTTTTTTCACTGCATTCTAGTTGTGGTTTGTCCAAACTCATCAATGTATCTTA
TCATGTCTGATCCCGCCATGGTATCAACGCCATATTTCTATTTACAGTAGGGACCTCTTCGTTGTGTAGG
TACCGCTGTATTCCTAGGGAAATAGTAGAGGCACCTTGAACTGTCTGCATCAGCCATATAGCCCCCGCTG
TTCGACTTACAAACACAGGCACAGTACTGACAAACCCATACACCTCCTCTGAAATACCCATAGTTGCTAG
GGCTGTCTCCGAACTCATTACACCCTCCAAAGTCAGAGCTGTAATTTCGCCATCAAGGGCAGCGAGGGCT
TCTCCAGATAAAATAGCTTCTGCCGAGAGTCCCGTAAGGGTAGACACTTCAGCTAATCCCTCGATGAGGT
CTACTAGAATAGTCAGTGCGGCTCCCATTTTGAAAATTCACTTACTTGATCAGCTTCAGAAGATGGCGGA
GGGCCTCCAACACAGTAATTTTCCTCCCGACTCTTAAAATAGAAAATGTCAAGTCAGTTAAGCAGGAAGT
GGACTAACTGACGCAGCTGGCCGTGCGACATCCTCTTTTAATTAGTTGCTAGGCAACGCCCTCCAGAGGG
CGTGTGGTTTTGCAAGAGGAAGCAAAAGCCTCTCCACCCAGGCCTAGAATGTTTCCACCCAATCATTACT
ATGACAACAGCTGTTTTTTTTAGTATTAAGCAGAGGCCGGGGACCCCTGGCCCGCTTACTCTGGAGAAAA
AAAACATTGTAGAGGCTTCCAGAGGCAACTTGTCAAAACAGGACTGCTTCTATTTCTGTCACACTGTCTG
GCCCTGTCACAAGGTCCAGCACCTCCATACCCCCTTTAATAAGCAGTTTGGGAACGGGTGCGGGTCTTAC
TCCGCCCATCCGCCCCTAACTCCGCCCAGTTCCGCCCATTCTCCGCCCCATGCTGACTAATTTTTTTTAT
TTATGCAGAGGCCGAGGCCGCCTCGGCCTCTGAGCTATTCCAGAAGTAGTGAGGAGGCTTTTTTGGAGGC
TGCATTAATGAATCGGCCAACGCGCGGGGAGAGGCGGTTTGCGTATTGGGCGCTCTTCCGCTTCCTCGCT
CACTGACTCGCTGCGCTCGGTCGTTCGGCTGCGGCGAGCGGTATCAGCTCACTCAAAGGCGGTAATACGG
TTATCCACAGAATCAGGGGATAACGCAGGAAAGAACATGTGAGCAAAAGGCCAGCAAAAGGCCAGGAACC
GTAAAAAGGCCGCGTTGCTGGCGTTTTTCCATAGGCTCCGCCCCCCTGACGAGCATCACAAAAATCGACG
CTCAAGTCAGAGGTGGCGAAACCCGACAGGACTATAAAGATACCAGGCGTTTCCCCCTGGAAGCTCCCTC
GTGCGCTCTCCTGTTCCGACCCTGCCGCTTACCGGATACCTGTCCGCCTTTCTCCCTTCGGGAAGCGTGG
CGCTTTCTCATAGCTCACGCTGTAGGTATCTCAGTTCGGTGTAGGTCGTTCGCTCCAAGCTGGGCTGTGT
GCACGAACCCCCCGTTCAGCCCGACCGCTGCGCCTTATCCGGTAACTATCGTCTTGAGTCCAACCCGGTA
AGACACGACTTATCGCCACTGGCAGCAGCCACTGGTAACAGGATTAGCAGAGCGAGGTATGTAGGCGGTG
CTACAGAGTTCTTGAAGTGGTGGCCTAACTACGGCTACACTAGAAGGACAGTATTTGGTATCTGCGCTCT
GCTGAAGCCAGTTACCTTCGGAAAAAGAGTTGGTAGCTCTTGATCCGGCAAACAAACCACCGCTGGTAGC
GGTGGTTTTTTTGTTTGCAAGCAGCAGATTACGCGCAGAAAAAAAGGATCTCAAGAAGATCCTTTGATCT
TTTCTACGGGGTCTGACGCTCAGTGGAACGAAAACTCACGTTAAGGGATTTTGGTCATGAGATTATCAAA
AAGGATCTTCACCTAGATCCTTTTAAATTAAAAATGAAGTTTTAAATCAATCTAAAGTATATATGAGTAA
ACTTGGTCTGACAGTTACCAATGCTTAATCAGTGAGGCACCTATCTCAGCGATCTGTCTATTTCGTTCAT
CCATAGTTGCCTGACTCCCCGTCGTGTAGATAACTACGATACGGGAGGGCTTACCATCTGGCCCCAGTGC
TGCAATGATACCGCGAGACCCACGCTCACCGGCTCCAGATTTATCAGCAATAAACCAGCCAGCCGGAAGG
GCCGAGCGCAGAAGTGGTCCTGCAACTTTATCCGCCTCCATCCAGTCTATTAATTGTTGCCGGGAAGCTA
GAGTAAGTAGTTCGCCAGTTAATAGTTTGCGCAACGTTGTTGCCATTGCTGCAGGCATCGTGGTGTCACG
CTCGTCGTTTGGTATGGCTTCATTCAGCTCCGGTTCCCAACGATCAAGGCGAGTTACATGATCCCCCATG
TTGTGCAAAAAAGCGGTTAGCTCCTTCGGTCCTCCGATCGTTGTCAGAAGTAAGTTGGCCGCAGTGTTAT
CACTCATGGTTATGGCAGCACTGCATAATTCTCTTACTGTCATGCCATCCGTAAGATGCTTTTCTGTGAC
TGGTGAACTCAACCAAGTCATTCTGAGAATAGTGTATGCGGCGACCGAGTTGCTCTTGCCCGGCGTCAAT
ACGGGATAATACCGCGCCACATAGCAGAACTTTAAAAGTGCTCATCATTGGAAAACGTTCTTCGGGGCGA
AAACTCTCAAGGATCTTACCGCTGTTGAGATCCAGTTCGATGTAACCCACTCGTGCACCCAACTGATCTT
CAGCATCTTTTACTTTCACCAGCGTTTCTGGGTGAGCAAAAACAGGAAGGCAAAATGCCGCAAAAAAGGG
AATAAGGGCGACACGGAAATGTTGAATACTCATACTCTTCCTTTTTCAATATTATTGAAGCATTTATCAG
GGTTATTGTCTCATGAGCGGATACATATTTGAATGTATTTAGAAAAATAAACAAATAGGGGTTCCGCGCA
CATTTCCCCGAAAAGTGCCACCTGACGTCTAAGAAACCATTATTATCATGACATTAACCTATAAAAATAG
GCGTATCACGAGGCCCTTTCGTCTCGCGCGTTTCGGTGATGACGGTGAAAACCTCTGACACATGCAGCTC
CCGGAGACGGTCACAGCTTGTCTGTAAGCGGATGCCGGGAGCAGACAAGCCCGTCAGGGCGCGTCAGCGG
GTGTTGGCGGGTGTCGGGGCTGGCTTAACTATGCGGCATCAGAGCAGATTGTACTGAGAGTGCACCATAT
GCGGTGTGAAATACCGCACAGATGCGTAAGGAGAAAATACCGCATCAGGCGCCATTCGCCATTCAGGCTG
CGCAACTGTTGGGAAGGGCGATCGGTGCGGGCCTCTTCGCTATTACGCC
Features (pLannotate 1.2.2; 27 found; start..end, strand, type, name):
      7..385     +  enhancer       CMV enhancer: human cytomegalovirus immediate early enhancer
    385..588     +  promoter       CMV promoter: human cytomegalovirus (CMV) immediate early promoter
    589..764     +  LTR            5' LTR (truncated): truncated long terminal repeat from Moloney murine sarcoma virus
    886..1160    +  misc_feature   MESV Ψ (fragment): packaging signal of murine embryonic stem cell virus
   1227..1643    +  CDS            gag (truncated): truncated Moloney murine leukemia virus (MMLV) gag gene lacking the start codon
   1690..2019    +  promoter       SV40 promoter: SV40 enhancer and early promoter
   2079..2870    +  CDS            neo: KKA2_KLEPN - Also known as kan, nptII. Experimental evidence at protein level: Swiss-Prot protein existence level 1. Resistance to kanamycin, neomycin, paromomycin, ribostamycin, butirosin and gentamicin B. From Klebsiella pneumoniae.
   2933..3526    +  LTR            LTR: long terminal repeat from Moloney murine leukemia virus
   3595..3635    +  CDS            rop (fragment): Rop protein, which maintains plasmids at low copy number; rop
   3737..3778    +  misc_feature   bom (fragment): basis of mobility region from pBR322
   3797..3871    +  CDS            small t antigen (fragment): SV40 (simian virus 40) small t antigen
   3873..3938    +  intron         small t intron: SV40 (simian virus 40) small t antigen intron
   3939..4022    +  CDS            LT_SV40 (fragment): Experimental evidence at protein level: Swiss-Prot protein existence level 1. Isoform 17kT antigen targets host RBL2 for degradation and promotes cell proliferation. Transactivates host cyclin A promoter through its J domain. From Simian virus 40 (SV40).
   4067..4087    +  CDS            SV40 NLS: nuclear localization signal of SV40 (simian virus 40) large T antigen
   4094..4228    +  CDS            large T (fragment): LT_POVSM - Protein inferred from homology: Swiss-Prot protein existence level 3. Isoform large T antigen is a key early protein essential for both driving viral replication and inducing cellular transformation. Plays a role in viral genome replication by driving entry of quiescent cells into the cell cycle and by autoregulating the synthesis of viral early mRNA. Displays highly oncogenic activities by corrupting the host cellular checkpoint mechanisms that guard cell division and the transcription, replication, and repair of DNA. Participates in the modulation of cellular gene expression prece
   4253..4336    +  CDS            large T antigen (fragment): large T antigen from SV40 (simian virus 40)
   4359..4480    +  polyA_signal   SV40 poly(A) signal: SV40 polyadenylation signal
   4490..4858    -  CDS            VP2_POVMA (fragment): Experimental evidence at protein level: Swiss-Prot protein existence level 1. [Isoform VP3]: structural protein that resides within the core of the capsid surrounded by 72 VP1 pentamers. Following virus endocytosis and trafficking to the endoplasmic reticulum, VP2 and VP3 form oligomers and integrate into the endoplasmic reticulum membrane. Heterooligomer VP2-VP3 may create a viroporin for transporting the viral genome across the endoplasmic reticulum membrane to the cytoplasm. Nuclear entry of the viral DNA involves the selective exposure and importin recognition of VP2 or Vp3 nuclear localiz
   5219..5317    -  CDS            VP1_POVMP (fragment): Experimental evidence at protein level: Swiss-Prot protein existence level 1. Forms an icosahedral capsid with a T=7 symmetry and a 40 nm diameter. The capsid is composed of 72 pentamers linked to each other by disulfide bonds and associated with VP2 or VP3 proteins. Interacts with terminal alpha(2,3)-linked sialic acids on the cell surface to provide virion attachment to target cell. This attachment induces virion internalization predominantly through caveolin-mediated endocytosis. Once attached, the virion is internalized by caveolin- mediated endocytosis and traffics to the endoplasmic reti
   5330..5460    +  rep_origin     SV40 ori: SV40 origin of replication
   5459..5513    -  CDS            lacI (fragment): lac repressor; lacI; The lac repressor binds to the lac operator to inhibit transcription in E. coli. This inhibition can be relieved by adding lactose or isopropyl-β-D-thiogalactopyranoside (IPTG).
   5696..6284    -  rep_origin     ori: high-copy-number ColE1/pMB1/pBR322/pUC origin of replication
   6455..7313    -  CDS            AmpR: β-lactamase; bla; confers resistance to ampicillin, carbenicillin, and related antibiotics
   7314..7418    -  promoter       AmpR promoter: bla
   7513..7548    +  CDS            rop (fragment): Rop protein, which maintains plasmids at low copy number; rop
   7650..7749    +  misc_feature   bom (fragment): basis of mobility region from pBR322
   7755..7819    -  CDS            lacZα (fragment): LacZα fragment of β-galactosidase; lacZ fragment
