[The description below was written by a language model from this plasmid's Addgene catalogue record and pLannotate feature annotations shown in this document.]
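Description:
pCLXSN is an empty retroviral expression backbone from the pCL vector system, designed for rapid production of helper-free, high-titre recombinant retrovirus and for stable gene delivery into mammalian cells. It was built by moving a roughly 3.1-kb fragment of the LXSN vector, running from the U3-R junction of the 5' LTR to just past the 3' LTR, into a CMV expression plasmid at a matching site in the CMV immediate early enhancer-promoter. The result is a hybrid 5' end in which the CMV enhancer and promoter replace the U3 region and sit directly upstream of a truncated 5' LTR. This arrangement drives strong transcription of the viral genomic RNA in transfected producer cells. During reverse transcription, the 5' U3 is regenerated from the 3' LTR, so the integrated provirus carries conventional LTRs.

Downstream of the hybrid LTR lie the packaging signal and a truncated gag segment lacking its start codon, which extends the packaging region. The cloning position for a gene of interest comes next, so an insert would be expressed from the LTR-derived transcript. An internal SV40 early promoter then drives the neo gene for G418 selection of transduced cells, followed by a full Moloney murine leukemia virus 3' LTR. Because no viral structural or enzymatic genes are present, these must be supplied in trans for packaging.

The plasmid backbone provides a high-copy ColE1/pUC origin and ampicillin resistance for propagation in E. coli. It also carries an SV40 origin, the SV40 small t intron and a poly(A) signal, alongside assorted SV40 and pBR322 remnants. The depositor notes that the full sequence is assembled rather than fully verified, and that an EcoRI site shown on the original map is ablated.
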