Addgene plasmid #12343: pCLXSN
Purpose: (Empty Backbone)
Depositing lab: Inder Verma. Depositing organization: Salk Institute for Biological Studies. Publication: The pCL vector system: rapid production of helper-free, high-titer, recombinant retroviruses. Naviaux RK, Costanzi E, Haas M, Verma IM. J Virol. 1996 Aug . 70(8):5701-5. PubMed 8764092.
Backbone
  Vector backbone: pCLXSN
  Backbone manufacturer: Verma Lab
  Backbone size (bp): 7807
  Vector type: Mammalian Expression, Retroviral
  Selectable markers: Neomycin (select with G418)
Growth in bacteria
  Bacterial resistance: Ampicillin, 100 μg/mL
  Growth temperature: 37°C
  Growth strain: DH5alpha
  Copy number: High Copy
Gene/Insert
  Gene/Insert name: None
  Cloning method: Restriction Enzyme
  Sequencing primers: 5′ LXSN primer
Terms and licenses: Academic/Nonprofit Terms; Industry Terms: Not Available to Industry
Depositor comments: A 3.1-kb fragment of LXSN, spanning from the SacI site in the 5'LTR near the U3-R junction to the AccI site just beyond the 3'LTR, was cloned into the 4.5-kb CMV expression construct, CMX-low, at a corresponding SacI site within the CMV immediate early enhancer-promoter. NOTE: The depositor map indicated an EcoRI site present in this plasmid, but that site is ablated by a small insert. Note that the full sequence and subsequent map are assembled and have not been verified by full sequencing. Please take this into account when submitting this plasmid to diagnostic digests.
How to cite: pCLXSN was a gift from Inder Verma (Addgene plasmid # 12343 ; http://n2t.net/addgene:12343 ; RRID:Addgene_12343)
