>Addgene plasmid #12343 | pCLXSN | addgene partial sequence | sequence record 18921 | 12343 with LXSN5'
CCCTCACTCCTTCTCTAGGCGCCGGAATTGCGGCCGCAATTCGTTAACTCGAGGATCCGGCTGTGGAATG
TGTGTCAGTTAGGGTGTGGAAAGTCCCCAGGCTCCCCAGCAGGCAGAAGTATGCAAAGCATGCATCTCAA
TTAGTCAGCAACCAGGTGTGGAAAGTCCCCAGGCTCCCCAGCAGGCAGAAGTATGCAAAGCATGCATCTC
AATTAGTCAGCAACCATAGTCCCGCCCCTAACTCCGCCCATCCCGCCCCTAACTCCGCCCAGTTCCGCCC
ATTCTCCGCCCCATGGCTGACTAATTTTTTTTATTTATGCAGAGGCCGAGGCCGCCTCGGCCTCTGAGCT
ATTCCAGAAGTAGTGAGGAGGCTTTTTTGGAGGCCTAGGCTTTTGCAAAAAGCTTGGGCTGCAGGTCGAG
GCGGATCTGATCAAGAGACAGGATGAGGATCGTTTCGCATGATTGAACAAGATGGATTGCACGCAGGTTC
TCCGGCCGCTTGGGTGGAGAGGCTATTCGGCTATGACTGGGCACAACAGACAATCGGCTGCTCTGATGCC
GCCGTGTTCCGGCTGTCAGCGCAGGGGCGCCCGGTTCTTTTTGTCAAGACCGACCTGTCCGGTGCCCTGA
ATGAACTGCAGGACGAGGCAGCGCGGCTATCGTGGCTGGCCACGACGGGCGTTCCTTGCGCAGCTGTGCT
CGACGTTGTCACTGAAGCGGGAAGGGACTGGCTGCTATTGGGCGA
